>Addgene plasmid #207482 | pIG-601_NY-ESO-1_TCR_GFP | addgene full sequence | sequence record 412258 | Addgene NGS Result
GAAGATCCTTTGATCTTTTCTACGGGGTCTGACGCTCAGTGGAACGAAAACTCACGTTAAGGGATTTTGG
TCATGAGATTATCAAAAAGGATCTTCACCTAGATCCTTTTAAATTAAAAATGAAGTTTTAAATCAATCTA
AAGTATATATGAGTAAACTTGGTCTGACAGTTACCAATGCTTAATCAGTGAGGCACCTATCTCAGCGATC
TGTCTATTTCGTTCATCCATAGTTGCCTGACTCCCCGTCGTGTAGATAACTACGATACGGGAGGGCTTAC
CATCTGGCCCCAGTGCTGCAATGATACCGCGAGACCCACGCTCACCGGCTCCAGATTTATCAGCAATAAA
CCAGCCAGCCGGAAGGGCCGAGCGCAGAAGTGGTCCTGCAACTTTATCCGCCTCCATCCAGTCTATTAAT
TGTTGCCGGGAAGCTAGAGTAAGTAGTTCGCCAGTTAATAGTTTGCGCAACGTTGTTGCCATTGCTACAG
GCATCGTGGTGTCACGCTCGTCGTTTGGTATGGCTTCATTCAGCTCCGGTTCCCAACGATCAAGGCGAGT
TACATGATCCCCCATGTTGTGCAAAAAAGCGGTTAGCTCCTTCGGTCCTCCGATCGTTGTCAGAAGTAAG
TTGGCCGCAGTGTTATCACTCATGGTTATGGCAGCACTGCATAATTCTCTTACTGTCATGCCATCCGTAA
GATGCTTTTCTGTGACTGGTGAGTACTCAACCAAGTCATTCTGAGAATAGTGTATGCGGCGACCGAGTTG
CTCTTGCCCGGCGTCAATACGGGATAATACCGCGCCACATAGCAGAACTTTAAAAGTGCTCATCATTGGA
AAACGTTCTTCGGGGCGAAAACTCTCAAGGATCTTACCGCTGTTGAGATCCAGTTCGATGTAACCCACTC
GTGCACCCAACTGATCTTCAGCATCTTTTACTTTCACCAGCGTTTCTGGGTGAGCAAAAACAGGAAGGCA
AAATGCCGCAAAAAAGGGAATAAGGGCGACACGGAAATGTTGAATACTCATACTCTTCCTTTTTCAATAT
TATTGAAGCATTTATCAGGGTTATTGTCTCATGAGCGGATACATATTTGAATGTATTTAGAAAAATAAAC
AAATAGGGGTTCCGCGCACATTTCCCCGAAAAGTGCCACCTGACGTCTAAGAAACCATTATTATCATGAC
ATTAACCTATAAAAATAGGCGTATCACGAGGCCCTTTCGTCTCGCGCGTTTCGGTGATGACGGTGAAAAC
CTCTGACACATGCAGCTCCCGGAGACGGTCACAGCTTGTCTGTAAGCGGATGCCGGGAGCAGACAAGCCC
GTCAGGGCGCGTCAGCGGGTGTTGGCGGGTGTCGGGGCTGGCTTAACTATGCGGCATCAGAGCAGATTGT
ACTGAGAGTGCACCATATGCGGTGTGAAATACCGCACAGATGCGTAAGGAGAAAATACCGCATCAGGCGC
CATTCACCATTCAGGCTGCGCAACTGTTGGGAAGGGCGATCGGTGCGGGCCTCTTCGCTATTACGCCAGC
TGGCGAAAGGGGGATGTGCTGCAAGGCGATTAAGTTGGGTAACGCCAGGGTTTTCCCAGTCACGACGTTG
TAAAACGACGGCCAGTGAATTCGAGCTCGGTACCCGGGGATTTCAGGTTTCCTTGAGTGGCAGGCCAGGC
CTGGCCGTGAACGTTCACTGAAATCATGGCCTCTTGGCCAAGATTGATAGCTTGTGCCTGTCCCTGAGTC
CCAGTCCATCACGAGCAGCTGGTTTCTAAGATGCTATTTCCCGTATAAAGCATGAGCACGTGCATTCGCA
CGCCCACAGAGCCCCGCCCTTGTCCATCACTGGCATCTGGACTCCAGCCTGGGTTGGGGCAAAGAGGGAA
ATGAGATCATGTCCTAACCCTGATCCTCTTGTCCCACAGATATCCAGAACCCTGACCCTGCCGGATCGGG
TGGGACTAGTGGCGGTGGTGGTAGTGGTGGTCAGTGCACCAACTATGCGCTGCTGAAACTGGCGGGCGAT
GTGGAAAGCAACCCGGGCCCGAGCAAGGGCGAAGAGCTGTTCACCGGGGTGGTGCCCATCCTGGTCGAGC
TGGACGGCGACGTAAACGGCCACAAGTTCAGCGTGCGCGGCGAGGGCGAGGGCGATGCCACCAACGGCAA
GCTGACCCTGAAGTTCATCTGCACCACCGGCAAGCTGCCCGTGCCCTGGCCCACCCTCGTGACCACCCTG
ACCTACGGCGTGCAGTGCTTCAGCCGCTACCCCGACCACATGAAGCGCCACGACTTCTTCAAGTCCGCCA
TGCCCGAAGGCTACGTCCAGGAGCGCACCATCAGCTTCAAGGACGACGGCACCTACAAGACCCGCGCCGA
GGTGAAGTTCGAGGGCGACACCCTGGTGAACCGCATCGAGCTGAAGGGCATCGACTTCAAGGAGGACGGC
AACATCCTGGGGCACAAGCTGGAGTACAACTTCAACAGCCACAACGTCTATATCACCGCCGACAAGCAGA
AGAACGGCATCAAGGCCAACTTCAAGATCCGCCACAACGTGGAGGACGGCAGCGTGCAGCTCGCCGACCA
CTACCAGCAGAACACCCCCATCGGCGACGGCCCCGTGCTGCTGCCCGACAACCACTACCTGAGCACCCAG
TCCGTGCTGAGCAAAGACCCCAACGAGAAGCGCGATCACATGGTCCTGCTGGAGTTCGTGACCGCCGCCG
GGATCACTAGGGCTAAGAGAGGTTCAGGATCTGGTGGTGGTAGTGGCGGCGGAACCGGTGCTGGAAGTGG
TGAGGGCAGGGGATCTCTCCTTACTTGTGGCGACGTGGAGGAGAACCCCGGCCCCATGAGCATCGGCCTC
CTGTGCTGTGCAGCCTTGTCTCTCCTGTGGGCAGGTCCAGTGAATGCTGGTGTCACTCAGACCCCAAAAT
TCCAGGTCCTGAAGACAGGACAGAGCATGACACTGCAGTGTGCCCAGGATATGAACCATGAATACATGTC
CTGGTATCGACAAGACCCAGGCATGGGGCTGAGGCTGATTCATTACTCAGTTGGTGCTGGTATCACTGAC
CAAGGAGAAGTCCCCAATGGCTACAATGTCTCCAGATCAACCACAGAGGATTTCCCGCTCAGGCTGCTGT
CGGCTGCTCCCTCCCAGACATCTGTGTACTTCTGTGCCAGCAGTTACGTCGGGAACACCGGGGAGCTGTT
TTTTGGAGAAGGCTCTAGGCTGACCGTACTGGAGGACCTGAAAAACGTGTTCCCACCCGAGGTCGCTGTG
TTTGAGCCATCAGAAGCAGAGATCTCCCACACCCAAAAGGCCACACTGGTATGCCTGGCCACAGGCTTCT
ACCCCGACCACGTGGAGCTGAGCTGGTGGGTGAATGGGAAGGAGGTGCACAGTGGGGTCAGCACAGACCC
GCAGCCCCTCAAGGAGCAGCCCGCCCTCAATGACTCCAGATACTGCCTGAGCAGCCGCCTGAGGGTCTCG
GCCACCTTCTGGCAGAACCCCCGCAACCACTTCCGCTGTCAAGTCCAGTTCTACGGGCTCTCGGAGAATG
ACGAGTGGACCCAGGATAGGGCCAAACCCGTCACCCAGATCGTCAGCGCCGAGGCCTGGGGTAGAGCAGA
CTGTGGCTTCACCTCCGAGTCTTACCAGCAAGGGGTCCTGTCTGCCACCATCCTCTATGAGATCTTGCTA
GGGAAGGCCACCTTGTATGCCGTGCTGGTCAGTGCCCTCGTGCTGATGGCTATGGTCAAGAGAAAGGATT
CCAGAGGCCGGGCCAAGCGGTCCGGATCCGGAGCCACCAACTTCAGCCTGCTGAAGCAGGCCGGCGACGT
GGAGGAGAACCCCGGCCCCATGGAGACCCTCTTGGGCCTGCTTATCCTTTGGCTGCAGCTGCAATGGGTG
AGCAGCAAACAGGAGGTGACGCAGATTCCTGCAGCTCTGAGTGTCCCAGAAGGAGAAAACTTGGTTCTCA
ACTGCAGTTTCACTGATAGCGCTATTTACAACCTCCAGTGGTTTAGGCAGGACCCTGGGAAAGGTCTCAC
ATCTCTGTTGCTTATTCAGTCAAGTCAGAGAGAGCAAACAAGTGGAAGACTTAATGCCTCGCTGGATAAA
TCATCAGGACGTAGTACTTTATACATTGCAGCTTCTCAGCCTGGTGACTCAGCCACCTACCTCTGTGCTG
TGAGGCCCCTGTACGGAGGAAGCTACATACCTACATTTGGAAGAGGAACCAGCCTTATTGTTCATCCGTA
TATCCAGAACCCTGACCCTGCGGTGTACCAGCTGAGAGACTCTAAATCCAGTGACAAGTCTGTCTGCCTA
TTCACCGATTTTGATTCTCAAACAAATGTGTCACAAAGTAAGGATTCTGATGTGTATATCACAGACAAAA
CTGTGCTAGACATGAGGTCTATGGACTTCAAGAGCAACAGTGCTGTGGCCTGGAGCAACAAATCTGACTT
TGCATGTGCAAACGCCTTCAACAACAGCATTATTCCAGAAGACACCTTCTTCCCCAGCCCAGGTAAGGGC
AGCTTTGGTGCCTTCGCAGGCTGTTTCCTTGCTTCAGGAATGGCCATCCTCTAGAGTCGACCTGCAGGCA
TGCAAGCTTGGCGTAATCATGGTCATAGCTGTTTCCTGTGTGAAATTGTTATCCGCTCACAATTCCACAC
AACATACGAGCCGGAAGCATAAAGTGTAAAGCCTGGGGTGCCTAATGAGTGAGCTAACTCACATTAATTG
CGTTGCGCTCACTGCCCGCTTTCCAGTCGGGAAACCTGTCGTGCCAGCTGCATTAATGAATCGGCCAACG
CGCGGGGAGAGGCGGTTTGCGTATTGGGCGCTCTTCCGCTTCCTCGCTCACTGACTCGCTGCGCTCGGTC
GTTCGGCTGCGGCGAGCGGTATCAGCTCACTCAAAGGCGGTAATACGGTTATCCACAGAATCAGGGGATA
ACGCAGGAAAGAACATGTGAGCAAAAGGCCAGCAAAAGGCCAGGAACCGTAAAAAGGCCGCGTTGCTGGC
GTTTTTCCATAGGCTCCGCCCCCCTGACGAGCATCACAAAAATCGACGCTCAAGTCAGAGGTGGCGAAAC
CCGACAGGACTATAAAGATACCAGGCGTTTCCCCCTGGAAGCTCCCTCGTGCGCTCTCCTGTTCCGACCC
TGCCGCTTACCGGATACCTGTCCGCCTTTCTCCCTTCGGGAAGCGTGGCGCTTTCTCATAGCTCACGCTG
TAGGTATCTCAGTTCGGTGTAGGTCGTTCGCTCCAAGCTGGGCTGTGTGCACGAACCCCCCGTTCAGCCC
GACCGCTGCGCCTTATCCGGTAACTATCGTCTTGAGTCCAACCCGGTAAGACACGACTTATCGCCACTGG
CAGCAGCCACTGGTAACAGGATTAGCAGAGCGAGGTATGTAGGCGGTGCTACAGAGTTCTTGAAGTGGTG
GCCTAACTACGGCTACACTAGAAGAACAGTATTTGGTATCTGCGCTCTGCTGAAGCCAGTTACCTTCGGA
AAAAGAGTTGGTAGCTCTTGATCCGGCAAACAAACCACCGCTGGTAGCGGTGGTTTTTTTGTTTGCAAGC
AGCAGATTACGCGCAGAAAAAAAGGATCTCAA
Features (pLannotate 1.2.2; 17 found; start..end, strand, type, name):
    171..1031    -  CDS            AmpR: β-lactamase; bla; confers resistance to ampicillin, carbenicillin, and related antibiotics
   1032..1136    -  promoter       AmpR promoter: bla
   1231..1266    +  CDS            rop (fragment): Rop protein, which maintains plasmids at low copy number; rop
   1368..1467    +  misc_feature   bom (fragment): basis of mobility region from pBR322
   1477..1630    -  CDS            lacZα (fragment): LacZα fragment of β-galactosidase; lacZ fragment
   2052..2738    +  CDS            Superfolder GFP: Superfolder GFP is a basic (constitutively fluorescent) green fluorescent protein published in 2005, derived from Aequorea victoria. It is reported to be a very rapidly-maturing weak dimer.
   2856..3197    +  CDS            TRBV6-5: TVB65_HUMAN - Experimental evidence at protein level: Swiss-Prot protein existence level 1. V region of the variable domain of T cell receptor (TR) beta chain that participates in the antigen recognition (PubMed:24600447). Alpha-beta T cell receptors are antigen specific receptors which are essential to the immune response and are present on the cell surface of T lymphocytes. Recognize peptide-major histocompatibility (MH) (pMH) complexes that are displayed by antigen presenting cells (APC), a prerequisite for efficient T cell adaptive immunity against pathogens (PubMed:25493333). Binding of a
   3204..3251    +  CDS            TRBJ2-2: TJB22_HUMAN - Protein predicted: Swiss-Prot protein existence level 4. J region of the variable domain of T cell receptor (TR) beta chain that participates in the antigen recognition (PubMed:24600447). Alpha-beta T cell receptors are antigen specific receptors which are essential to the immune response and are present on the cell surface of T lymphocytes. Recognize peptide-major histocompatibility (MH) (pMH) complexes that are displayed by antigen presenting cells (APC), a prerequisite for efficient T cell adaptive immunity against pathogens (PubMed:25493333). Binding of alpha-beta TR to pMH c
   3255..3788    +  CDS            TRBC2: TRBC2_HUMAN - Also known as TCRBC2 From Homo sapiens (Human).
   3870..4205    +  CDS            TRAV21: TVA21_HUMAN - Experimental evidence at protein level: Swiss-Prot protein existence level 1. V region of the variable domain of T cell receptor (TR) alpha chain that participates in the antigen recognition (PubMed:24600447). Alpha-beta T cell receptors are antigen specific receptors which are essential to the immune response and are present on the cell surface of T lymphocytes. Recognize peptide-major histocompatibility (MH) (pMH) complexes that are displayed by antigen presenting cells (APC), a prerequisite for efficient T cell adaptive immunity against pathogens (PubMed:25493333). Binding of
   4272..4541    +  CDS            TRAC (fragment): TRAC_HUMAN - Also known as TCRA. Experimental evidence at protein level: Swiss-Prot protein existence level 1. Constant region of T cell receptor (TR) alpha chain (PubMed:24600447). Alpha-beta T cell receptors are antigen specific receptors which are essential to the immune response and are present on the cell surface of T lymphocytes. Recognize peptide-major histocompatibility (MH) (pMH) complexes that are displayed by antigen presenting cells (APC), a prerequisite for efficient T cell adaptive immunity against pathogens (PubMed:25493333). Binding of alpha-beta TR to pMH complex initiates TR-
   4596..4629    +  misc_feature   MCS (fragment): pUC18/19 multiple cloning site
   4666..4682    -  protein_bind   lac operator: The lac repressor binds to the lac operator to inhibit transcription in E. coli. This inhibition can be relieved by adding lactose or isopropyl-β-D-thiogalactopyranoside (IPTG). lac repressor encoded by lacI
   4690..4720    -  promoter       lac promoter: promoter for the E. coli lac operon
   4735..4756    -  protein_bind   CAP binding site: CAP binding activates transcription in the presence of cAMP. E. coli catabolite activator protein
   4769..4861    -  CDS            lacI (fragment): lac repressor; lacI; The lac repressor binds to the lac operator to inhibit transcription in E. coli. This inhibition can be relieved by adding lactose or isopropyl-β-D-thiogalactopyranoside (IPTG).
   5044..5632    -  rep_origin     ori: high-copy-number ColE1/pMB1/pBR322/pUC origin of replication
