[The description below was written by a language model from this plasmid's Addgene catalogue record and pLannotate feature annotations shown in this document.]
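Description:
pIG-601_NY-ESO-1_TCR_GFP is a pUC19-based, high-copy bacterial plasmid of about 5.6 kb. It serves as a source of homology-directed repair (HDR) template DNA for CRISPR-mediated, non-viral knock-in at the TRAC locus of human T cells. It replicates in E. coli from the ColE1/pUC origin and is selected with ampicillin through the β-lactamase gene and its own promoter. Remnants of the pUC19 lacZα region, the lac promoter/operator and the multiple cloning site flank the insert, which was assembled by Gibson cloning.

The synthetic payload sits on one strand and begins with a superfolder GFP coding sequence; the depositor notes a possible silent point mutation in it. Next comes a complete TCR β chain (TRBV6-5, TRBJ2-2 and the TRBC2 constant region), followed by a TCR α variable region (TRAV21) that runs into a partial TRAC constant-region sequence. Together these encode the NY-ESO-1-specific T cell receptor. No mammalian promoter or polyadenylation signal is annotated, which fits a design that relies on the endogenous TRAC locus for expression after in-frame integration, although the record does not say so explicitly. Short unannotated gaps separate the coding segments and could hold linker or self-cleaving peptide sequences. The unannotated stretch upstream of GFP and the TRAC fragment downstream are placed where homology arms would be expected. None of these elements is identified in the feature table.

According to the record, the plasmid is used to generate HDR templates. Knock-in would replace the native receptor specificity with the NY-ESO-1 TCR, and GFP would mark edited cells. The associated work concerns pooled screening of synthetic knock-in sequences for T cell therapies.
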