Addgene plasmid #207482: pIG-601_NY-ESO-1_TCR_GFP
Purpose: This plasmid can be used to generate HDR templates for non-viral knockin into the TRAC locus of human T cells.
Depositing lab: Alexander Marson. Depositing organization: J. David Gladstone Institutes. Publication: Modular pooled discovery of synthetic knockin sequences to program durable cell therapies. Blaeschke F, Chen YY, Apathy R, Daniel B, Chen AY, Chen PA, Sandor K, Zhang W, Li Z, Mowery CT, Yamamoto TN, Nyberg WA, To A, Yu R, Bueno R, Kim MC, Schmidt R, Goodman DB, Feuchtinger T, Eyquem J, Jimmie Ye C, Carnevale J, Satpathy AT, Shifrut E, Roth TL, Marson A. Cell. 2023 Sep 14;186(19):4216-4234.e33. doi: 10.1016/j.cell.2023.08.013. PubMed 37714135.
Backbone
  Vector backbone: PUC19
  Vector type: CRISPR
Growth in bacteria
  Bacterial resistance: Ampicillin, 100 μg/mL
  Growth temperature: 37°C
  Growth strain: NEB Stable
  Copy number: High Copy
Gene/Insert
  Gene/Insert name: GFP, NY-ESO-1_TCR
  Species: Synthetic
  Mutation: Potential silent point mutation in GFP sequence
  Cloning method: Gibson Cloning
Resource information
  A portion of this plasmid was derived from a plasmid made by: NY-ESO-1 TCR sequence was provided by Antoni Ribas.
Terms and licenses: Academic/Nonprofit Terms; Industry Terms: Not Available to Industry
Depositor comments: Please visit https://doi.org/10.1101/2022.07.27.501186 for bioRxiv preprint.
How to cite: pIG-601_NY-ESO-1_TCR_GFP was a gift from Alexander Marson (Addgene plasmid # 207482 ; http://n2t.net/addgene:207482 ; RRID:Addgene_207482)
